Addgene plasmid #209332: pLCS111
Purpose: (Empty Backbone) Gateway cloning compatible vector for transient expression in protoplasts. Arabidopsis UBQ10 promoter expression of N-terminal mScarlet-I-mNeonGreen tandem fluorescent timer fusion protein.
Depositing lab: Lucia Strader. Depositing organization: Duke University. Publication: An improved toolkit of gateway- and gibson assembly-compatible vectors for protoplast transfection and agrobacterium-mediated plant transformation. Allen JR, Flanagan M, Pathak S, Emenecker SK, Emenecker RJ, Strader LC. BMC Res Notes. 2025 Apr 8;18(1):149. doi: 10.1186/s13104-025-07231-1. PubMed 40200324.
Backbone
  Vector backbone: pLCS100
  Vector type: Plant Expression
Growth in bacteria
  Bacterial resistance: Chloramphenicol and Ampicillin, 25 & 100 μg/mL
  Growth temperature: 37°C
  Growth strain: ccdB Survival
  Copy number: High Copy
Gene/Insert
  Gene/Insert name: None
Terms and licenses: Academic/Nonprofit Terms; Industry Terms: Not Available to Industry
Depositor comments: Please visit https://doi.org/10.21203/rs.3.rs-3558280/v1 for preprint.
How to cite: pLCS111 was a gift from Lucia Strader (Addgene plasmid # 209332 ; http://n2t.net/addgene:209332 ; RRID:Addgene_209332)
