[The description below was written by a language model from this plasmid's Addgene catalogue record and pLannotate feature annotations shown in this document.]
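Description:
pLCS111 is an empty Gateway destination vector for transient expression in plant protoplasts, built on the pLCS100 backbone. It is a pUC-type plasmid of about 8.2 kb that replicates in E. coli from a high-copy ColE1/pMB1 origin and carries an AmpR (β-lactamase) gene for ampicillin selection. Remnants of the lacZα/lac promoter region and pUC multiple cloning site flank the plant expression unit. Because the unrecombined Gateway cassette contains the ccdB toxin gene, the plasmid is maintained in a ccdB-tolerant strain under combined chloramphenicol and ampicillin selection. No T-DNA borders or plant selectable marker appear in the annotation, consistent with its use for direct transfection rather than stable transformation.

According to the catalogue entry, the expression cassette is driven by the Arabidopsis UBQ10 promoter. The automated feature table does not annotate this promoter, though an unannotated stretch lies upstream of the first fluorescent protein. Downstream come the mScarlet-I and mNeonGreen coding sequences in tandem, a short multiple cloning site, and then the attR1–attR2 Gateway cassette containing the cat chloramphenicol resistance gene and ccdB, followed by the octopine synthase (OCS) terminator. An LR reaction with an entry clone replaces the cat/ccdB segment with a gene of interest, producing a protein with the mScarlet-I–mNeonGreen pair fused to its N-terminus, while loss of ccdB provides counter-selection in standard strains. The two fluorophores are described as a tandem fluorescent timer, a design in which differing maturation rates make the red-to-green ratio reflect the age of the fusion protein population. This makes the vector suited to assessing relative protein stability or turnover in protoplasts.
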