Features (pLannotate 1.2.2; 22 found; start..end, strand, type, name):
    137..236     +  misc_feature   bom (fragment): basis of mobility region from pBR322
    242..396     -  CDS            lacZα (fragment): LacZα fragment of β-galactosidase; lacZ fragment
   1989..2684    +  CDS            mScarlet-I: mScarlet-I is a basic (constitutively fluorescent) red fluorescent protein published in 2016, derived from synthetic construct. It is reported to be a rapidly-maturing monomer with moderate acid sensitivity.
   2721..3428    +  CDS            mNeonGreen: mNeonGreen is a basic (constitutively fluorescent) green/yellow fluorescent protein published in 2013, derived from Branchiostoma lanceolatum. It is reported to be a very rapidly-maturing monomer with moderate acid sensitivity.
   3429..3493    +  misc_feature   MCS: multiple cloning site
   3498..3622    +  protein_bind   attR1: mutant version of attR; recombination site for the Gateway® LR reaction LR Clonase™
   3647..3677    +  promoter       lac UV5 promoter: E. coli lac promoter with an "up" mutation
   3701..3730    +  promoter       cat promoter (fragment): promoter of the E. coli cat gene encoding chloramphenicol acetyltransferase
   3731..4387    +  CDS            cat: CAT_ECOLX - Experimental evidence at protein level: Swiss-Prot protein existence level 1. This enzyme is an effector of chloramphenicol resistance in bacteria. From Escherichia coli. This protein is used as a marker in many commonly used cloning vectors, such as pACYC184.
   4569..4727    +  CDS            ccdA (fragment): CCDA_ECO57 - Also known as H, letA. Experimental evidence at protein level: Swiss-Prot protein existence level 1. Antitoxin component of a type II toxin-antitoxin (TA) system which inhibits the post-segregational killing (PSK) of plasmid-free cells, also referred to as a plasmid addiction system. Binds to and blocks the activity of CcdB; will also remove bound CcdB protein from the CcdB-GyrA complex by forming a CcdA-CcdB complex, a process termed rejuvenation. Functions as a transcriptional corepressor for the ccdAB operon, repression also requires CcdB (By similarity). From Escherichia coli
   4732..5034    +  CDS            ccdB: CCDB_ECOLI - Also known as G, letB, letD. Experimental evidence at protein level: Swiss-Prot protein existence level 1. Toxic component of a type II toxin-antitoxin (TA) system, functioning in plasmid maintainence. Responsible for the post- segregational killing (PSK) of plasmid-free cells, also referred to as a plasmid addiction system. Half-life of over 2 hours. Cell killing by CcdB is accompanied by filamentation, defects in chromosome and plasmid segregation, defects in cell division, formation of anucleate cells, decreased DNA synthesis and plasmid loss. Interferes with the activity of DN
   5078..5202    -  protein_bind   attR2: mutant version of attR; recombination site for the Gateway® LR reaction LR Clonase™
   5261..5968    +  terminator     OCS terminator: octopine synthase terminator
   5971..6016    -  misc_feature   MCS (fragment): pUC18/19 multiple cloning site
   6049..6065    -  protein_bind   lac operator: The lac repressor binds to the lac operator to inhibit transcription in E. coli. This inhibition can be relieved by adding lactose or isopropyl-β-D-thiogalactopyranoside (IPTG). lac repressor encoded by lacI
   6073..6103    -  promoter       lac promoter: promoter for the E. coli lac operon
   6118..6139    -  protein_bind   CAP binding site: CAP binding activates transcription in the presence of cAMP. E. coli catabolite activator protein
   6152..6244    -  CDS            lacI (fragment): lac repressor; lacI; The lac repressor binds to the lac operator to inhibit transcription in E. coli. This inhibition can be relieved by adding lactose or isopropyl-β-D-thiogalactopyranoside (IPTG).
   6427..7015    -  rep_origin     ori: high-copy-number ColE1/pMB1/pBR322/pUC origin of replication
   7186..8046    -  CDS            AmpR: β-lactamase; bla; confers resistance to ampicillin, carbenicillin, and related antibiotics
   8047..8151    -  promoter       AmpR promoter: bla
   8246..35      +  CDS            rop (fragment) (across the origin): Rop protein, which maintains plasmids at low copy number; rop
>Addgene plasmid #209332 | pLCS111 | addgene full sequence | sequence record 420447 | Addgene NGS Result
TCGCGCGTTTCGGTGATGACGGTGAAAACCTCTGACACATGCAGCTCCCGGAGACGGTCACAGCTTGTCT
GTAAGCGGATGCCGGGAGCAGACAAGCCCGTCAGGGCGCGTCAGCGGGTGTTGGCGGGTGTCGGGGCTGG
CTTAACTATGCGGCATCAGAGCAGATTGTACTGAGAGTGCACCATATGCGGTGTGAAATACCGCACAGAT
GCGTAAGGAGAAAATACCGCATCAGGCGCCATTCGCCATTCAGGCTGCGCAACTGTTGGGAAGGGCGATC
GGTGCGGGCCTCTTCGCTATTACGCCAGCTGGCGAAAGGGGGATGTGCTGCAAGGCGATTAAGTTGGGTA
ACGCCAGGGTTTTCCCAGTCACGACGTTGTAAAACGACGGCCAGTGCCAAACTTTCGCGAAGCACCCACC
CTAAGCCACATTTTAATCCTTCTGTTGGCCATGCCCCATCAAAGTTGCACTTAACCCAAGATTGTGGTGG
AGCTTCCCATGTTTCTCGTCTGTCCCGACGGTGTTGTGGTTGGTGCTTTCCTTACATTCTGAGCCTCTTT
CCTTCTAATCCACTCATCTGCATCTTCTTGTGTCCTTACTAATACCTCATTGGTTCCAAATTCCCTCCCT
TTAAGCACCAGCTCGTTTCTGTTCTTCCACAGCCTCCCAAGTATCCAAGGGACTAAAGCCTCCACATTCT
TCAGATCAGGATATTCTTGTTTAAGATGTTGAACTCTATGGAGGTTTGTATGAACTGATGATCTAGGACC
GGATAAGTTCCCTTCTTCATAGCGAACTTATTCAAAGAATGTTTTGTGTATCATTCTTGTTACATTGTTA
TTAATGAAAAAATATTATTGGTCATTGGACTGAACACGAGTGTTAAATATGGACCAGGCCCCAAATAAGA
TCCATTGATATATGAATTAAATAACAAGAATAAATCGAGTCACCAAACCACTTGCCTTTTTTAACGAGAC
TTGTTCACCAACTTGATACAAAAGTCATTATCCTATGCAAATCAATAATCATACAAAAATATCCAATAAC
ACTAAAAAATTAAAAGAAATGGATAATTTCACAATATGTTATACGATAAAGAAGTTACTTTTCCAAGAAA
TTCACTGATTTTATAAGCCCACTTGCATTAGATAAATGGCAAAAAAAAACAAAAAGGAAAAGAAATAAAG
CACGAAGAATTCTAGAAAATACGAAATACGCTTCAATGCAGTGGGACCCACGGTTCAATTATTGCCAATT
TTCAGCTCCACCGTATATTTAAAAAATAAAACGATAATGCTAAAAAAATATAAATCGTAACGATCGTTAA
ATCTCAACGGCTGGATCTTATGACGACCGTTAGAAATTGTGGTTGTCGACGAGTCAGTAATAAACGGCGT
CAAAGTGGTTGCAGCCGGCACACACGAGTCGTGTTTATCAACTCAAAGCACAAATACTTTTCCTCAACCT
AAAAATAAGGCAATTAGCCAAAAACAACTTTGCGTGTAAACAACGCTCAATACACGTGTCATTTTATTAT
TAGCTATTGCTTCACCGCCTTAGCTTTCTCGTGACCTAGTCGTCCTCGTCTTTTCTTCTTCTTCTTCTAT
AAAACAATACCCAAAGAGCTCTTCTTCTTCACAATTCAGATTTCAATTTCTCAAAATCTTAAAAACTTTC
TCTCAATTCTCTCTACCGTGATCAAGGTAAATTTCTGTGTTCCTTATTCTCTCAAAATCTTCGATTTTGT
TTTCGTTCGATCCCAATTTCGTATATGTTCTTTGGTTTAGATTCTGTTAATCTTAGATCGAAGACGATTT
TCTGGGTTTGATCGTTAGATATCATCTTAATTCTCGATTAGGGTTTCATAGATATCATCCGATTTGTTCA
AATAATTTGAGTTTTGTCGAATAATTACTCTTCGATTTGTGATTTCTATCTAGATCTGGTGTTAGTTTCT
AGTTTGTGCGATCGAATTTGTCCTCGAGATGGTCAGTAAAGGCGAGGCAGTGATCAAAGAATTCATGCGT
TTCAAGGTCCACATGGAAGGGTCAATGAACGGTCACGAATTTGAGATAGAAGGGGAAGGCGAGGGACGAC
CGTACGAGGGTACCCAGACCGCAAAACTTAAAGTCACCAAGGGTGGGCCATTGCCTTTCTCTTGGGACAT
ACTATCCCCTCAGTTTATGTATGGTTCGAGGGCATTTATCAAACACCCAGCGGACATTCCAGACTATTAT
AAACAGTCTTTCCCTGAAGGATTCAAATGGGAACGAGTCATGAACTTCGAGGACGGTGGCGCGGTAACAG
TCACGCAGGACACCTCGTTGGAAGACGGCACGCTCATATATAAAGTGAAACTACGGGGTACTAACTTCCC
ACCTGACGGACCTGTAATGCAAAAGAAGACGATGGGCTGGGAAGCGAGCACAGAACGTTTGTATCCAGAA
GACGGAGTGTTGAAGGGTGACATCAAAATGGCGCTCCGTCTTAAGGACGGTGGTCGTTACTTAGCGGACT
TCAAGACTACCTACAAGGCCAAGAAACCGGTGCAAATGCCCGGTGCGTACAACGTGGACAGGAAACTGGA
CATTACATCACATAACGAAGACTATACCGTTGTGGAACAGTACGAGAGGAGTGAGGGCCGACACTCGACA
GGTGGCATGGACGAGCTCTATAAGTTGGACGGCGCTGGGGCCGGTGCTGGGGCAGGCGCGATGGTGAGTA
AAGGTGAAGAGGACAACATGGCAAGCTTGCCGGCAACACATGAACTGCACATCTTTGGGTCAATTAATGG
TGTAGACTTCGACATGGTGGGACAGGGAACAGGGAATCCTAACGACGGGTACGAAGAATTAAACCTGAAA
AGCACAAAGGGAGACCTACAGTTCTCTCCGTGGATCCTCGTGCCTCACATTGGGTACGGCTTTCACCAAT
ACCTGCCGTATCCAGACGGCATGTCCCCCTTCCAAGCAGCGATGGTGGACGGTTCCGGCTACCAGGTCCA
CAGAACCATGCAGTTTGAAGACGGTGCATCTCTTACAGTCAACTATCGTTACACATATGAAGGAAGTCAC
ATTAAAGGGGAAGCACAAGTGAAAGGTACAGGGTTTCCCGCAGACGGCCCAGTGATGACGAATAGTTTAA
CTGCGGCGGACTGGTGCCGTTCAAAGAAGACCTATCCAAATGACAAGACGATTATATCGACGTTTAAATG
GTCATACACTACGGGTAATGGGAAACGTTATAGGAGCACAGCGCGTACGACATATACATTCGCAAAACCA
ATGGCCGCCAATTACCTTAAGAATCAACCTATGTACGTGTTTCGAAAGACTGAGTTGAAGCACTCTAAAA
CGGAGCTCAATTTCAAAGAGTGGCAGAAGGCCTTCACGGACGTGATGGGTATGGACGAGCTATATAAATC
CGGACTCAGATCACGAGCTCAAGCTTCAAATTCTGCAGTCGACGGTACCGCGGGCCCGGGATCATCAACA
AGTTTGTACAAAAAAGCTGAACGAGAAACGTAAAATGATATAAATATCAATATATTAAATTAGATTTTGC
ATAAAAAACAGACTACATAATACTGTAAAACACAACATATCCAGTCACTATGGCGGCCGCATTAGGCACC
CCAGGCTTTACACTTTATGCTTCCGGCTCGTATAATGTGTGGATTTTGAGTTAGGATCCGTCGAGATTTT
CAGGAGCTAAGGAAGCTAAAATGGAGAAAAAAATCACTGGATATACCACCGTTGATATATCCCAATGGCA
TCGTAAAGAACATTTTGAGGCATTTCAGTCAGTTGCTCAATGTACCTATAACCAGACCGTTCAGCTGGAT
ATTACGGCCTTTTTAAAGACCGTAAAGAAAAATAAGCACAAGTTTTATCCGGCCTTTATTCACATTCTTG
CCCGCCTGATGAATGCTCATCCGGAGTTCCGTATGGCAATGAAAGACGGTGAGCTGGTGATATGGGATAG
TGTTCACCCTTGTTACACCGTTTTCCATGAGCAAACTGAAACGTTTTCATCGCTCTGGAGTGAATACCAC
GACGATTTCCGGCAGTTTCTACACATATATTCGCAAGATGTGGCGTGTTACGGTGAAAACCTGGCCTATT
TCCCTAAAGGGTTTATTGAGAATATGTTTTTCGTCTCAGCCAATCCCTGGGTGAGTTTCACCAGTTTTGA
TTTAAACGTGGCCAATATGGACAACTTCTTCGCCCCCGTTTTCACCATGGGCAAATATTATACGCAAGGC
GACAAGGTGCTGATGCCGCTGGCGATTCAGGTTCATCATGCCGTTTGTGATGGCTTCCATGTCGGCAGAA
TGCTTAATGAATTACAACAGTACTGCGATGAGTGGCAGGGCGGGGCGTAAAGATCTGGATCCGGCTTACT
AAAAGCCAGATAACAGTATGCGTATTTGCGCGCTGATTTTTGCGGTATAAGAATATATACTGATATGTAT
ACCCGAAGTATGTCAAAAAGAGGTATGCTATGAAGCAGCGTATTACAGTGACAGTTGACAGCGACAGCTA
TCAGTTGCTCAAGGCATATATGATGTCAATATCTCCGGTCTGGTAAGCACAACCATGCAGAATGAAGCCC
GTCGTCTGCGTGCCGAACGCTGGAAAGCGGAAAATCAGGAAGGGATGGCTGAGGTCGCCCGGTTTATTGA
AATGAACGGCTCTTTTGCTGACGAGAACAGGGGCTGGTGAAATGCAGTTTAAGGTTTACACCTATAAAAG
AGAGAGCCGTTATCGTCTGTTTGTGGATGTACAGAGTGATATTATTGACACGCCCGGGCGACGGATGGTG
ATCCCCCTGGCCAGTGCACGTCTGCTGTCAGATAAAGTCTCCCGTGAACTTTACCCGGTGGTGCATATCG
GGGATGAAAGCTGGCGCATGATGACCACCGATATGGCCAGTGTGCCGGTCTCCGTTATCGGGGAAGAAGT
GGCTGATCTCAGCCACCGCGAAAATGACATCAAAAACGCCATTAACCTGATGTTCTGGGGAATATAAATG
TCAGGCTCCCTTATACACAGCCAGTCTGCAGGTCGACCATAGTGACTGGATATGTTGTGTTTTACAGTAT
TATGTAGTCTGTTTTTTATGCAAAATCTAATTTAATATATTGATATTTATATCATTTTACGTTTCTCGTT
CAGCTTTCTTGTACAAAGTGGTTGATGATCCTAGGTGAGTCTAGAGAGTTAATTAAGACCCGGGACTAGT
CCCTAGAGTCCTGCTTTAATGAGATATGCGAGACGCCTATGATCGCATGATATTTGCTTTCAATTCTGTT
GTGCACGTTGTAAAAAACCTGAGCATGTGTAGCTCAGATCCTTACCGCCGGTTTCGGTTCATTCTAATGA
ATATATCACCCGTTACTATCGTATTTTTATGAATAATATTCTCCGTTCAATTTACTGATTGTACCCTACT
ACTTATATGTACAATATTAAAATGAAAACAATATATTGTGCTGAATAGGTTTATAGCGACATCTATGATA
GAGCGCCACAATAACAAACAATTGCGTTTTATTATTACAAATCCAATTTTAAAAAAAGCGGCAGAACCGG
TCAAACCTAAAAGACTGATTACATAAATCTTATTCAAATTTCAAAAGTGCCCCAGGGGCTAGTATCTACG
ACACACCGAGCGGCGAACTAATAACGCTCACTGAAGGGAACTCCGGTTCCCCGCCGGCGCGCATGGGTGA
GATTCCTTGAAGTTGAGTATTGGCCGTCCGCTCTACCGAAAGTTACGGGCACCATTCAACCCGGTCCAGC
ACGGCGGCCGGGTAACCGACTTGCTGCCCCGAGAATTATGCAGCATTTTTTTGGTGTATGTGGGCCCCAA
ATGAAGTGCAGGTCAAACCTTGACAGTGACGACAAATCGTTGGGCGGGTCCAGGGCGAATTTTGCGACAA
CATGTCGAGGCTCAGCAGGACCTGCAGGTCGACTCTAGAGGATCCCCGGGTACCGAGCTCGAATTCGTAA
TCATGTCATAGCTGTTTCCTGTGTGAAATTGTTATCCGCTCACAATTCCACACAACATACGAGCCGGAAG
CATAAAGTGTAAAGCCTGGGGTGCCTAATGAGTGAGCTAACTCACATTAATTGCGTTGCGCTCACTGCCC
GCTTTCCAGTCGGGAAACCTGTCGTGCCAGCTGCATTAATGAATCGGCCAACGCGCGGGGAGAGGCGGTT
TGCGTATTGGGCGCTCTTCCGCTTCCTCGCTCACTGACTCGCTGCGCTCGGTCGTTCGGCTGCGGCGAGC
GGTATCAGCTCACTCAAAGGCGGTAATACGGTTATCCACAGAATCAGGGGATAACGCAGGAAAGAACATG
TGAGCAAAAGGCCAGCAAAAGGCCAGGAACCGTAAAAAGGCCGCGTTGCTGGCGTTTTTCCATAGGCTCC
GCCCCCCTGACGAGCATCACAAAAATCGACGCTCAAGTCAGAGGTGGCGAAACCCGACAGGACTATAAAG
ATACCAGGCGTTTCCCCCTGGAAGCTCCCTCGTGCGCTCTCCTGTTCCGACCCTGCCGCTTACCGGATAC
CTGTCCGCCTTTCTCCCTTCGGGAAGCGTGGCGCTTTCTCATAGCTCACGCTGTAGGTATCTCAGTTCGG
TGTAGGTCGTTCGCTCCAAGCTGGGCTGTGTGCACGAACCCCCCGTTCAGCCCGACCGCTGCGCCTTATC
CGGTAACTATCGTCTTGAGTCCAACCCGGTAAGACACGACTTATCGCCACTGGCAGCAGCCACTGGTAAC
AGGATTAGCAGAGCGAGGTATGTAGGCGGTGCTACAGAGTTCTTGAAGTGGTGGCCTAACTACGGCTACA
CTAGAAGAACAGTATTTGGTATCTGCGCTCTGCTGAAGCCAGTTACCTTCGGAAAAAGAGTTGGTAGCTC
TTGATCCGGCAAACAAACCACCGCTGGTAGCGGTGGTTTTTTTGTTTGCAAGCAGCAGATTACGCGCAGA
AAAAAAGGATCTCAAGAAGATCCTTTGATCTTTTCTACGGGGTCTGACGCTCAGTGGAACGAAAACTCAC
GTTAAGGGATTTTGGTCATGAGATTATCAAAAAGGATCTTCACCTAGATCCTTTTAAATTAAAAATGAAG
TTTTAAATCAATCTAAAGTATATATGAGTAAACTTGGTCTGACAGTTACCAATGCTTAATCAGTGAGGCA
CCTATCTCAGCGATCTGTCTATTTCGTTCATCCATAGTTGCCTGACTCCCCGTCGTGTAGATAACTACGA
TACGGGAGGGCTTACCATCTGGCCCCAGTGCTGCAATGATACCGCGAGACCCACGCTCACCGGCTCCAGA
TTTATCAGCAATAAACCAGCCAGCCGGAAGGGCCGAGCGCAGAAGTGGTCCTGCAACTTTATCCGCCTCC
ATCCAGTCTATTAATTGTTGCCGGGAAGCTAGAGTAAGTAGTTCGCCAGTTAATAGTTTGCGCAACGTTG
TTGCCATTGCTACAGGCATCGTGGTGTCACGCTCGTCGTTTGGTATGGCTTCATTCAGCTCCGGTTCCCA
ACGATCAAGGCGAGTTACATGATCCCCCATGTTGTGCAAAAAAGCGGTTAGCTCCTTCGGTCCTCCGATC
GTTGTCAGAAGTAAGTTGGCCGCAGTGTTATCACTCATGGTTATGGCAGCACTGCATAATTCTCTTACTG
TCATGCCATCCGTAAGATGCTTTTCTGTGACTGGTGAGTACTCAACCAAGTCATTCTGAGAATAGTGTAT
GCGGCGACCGAGTTGCTCTTGCCCGGCGTCAATACGGGATAATACCGCGCCACATAGCAGAACTTTAAAA
GTGCTCATCATTGGAAAACGTTCTTCGGGGCGAAAACTCTCAAGGATCTTACCGCTGTTGAGATCCAGTT
CGATGTAACCCACTCGTGCACCCAACTGATCTTCAGCATCTTTTACTTTCACCAGCGTTTCTGGGTGAGC
AAAAACAGGAAGGCAAAATGCCGCAAAAAAGGGAATAAGGGCGACACGGAAATGTTGAATACTCATACTC
TTCCTTTTTCAATATTATTGAAGCATTTATCAGGGTTATTGTCTCATGAGCGGATACATATTTGAATGTA
TTTAGAAAAATAAACAAATAGGGGTTCCGCGCACATTTCCCCGAAAAGTGCCACCTGACGTCTAAGAAAC
CATTATTATCATGACATTAACCTATAAAAATAGGCGTATCACGAGGCCCTTTCGTC
